Addgene plasmid #23708: pDONR223-SGK
Depositing lab: William Hahn & David Root. Depositing organization: Dana-Farber Cancer Institute. Publication: COT drives resistance to RAF inhibition through MAP kinase pathway reactivation. Johannessen CM, Boehm JS, Kim SY, Thomas SR, Wardwell L, Johnson LA, Emery CM, Stransky N, Cogdill AP, Barretina J, Caponigro G, Hieronymus H, Murray RR, Salehi-Ashtiani K, Hill DE, Vidal M, Zhao JJ, Yang X, Alkan O, Kim S, Harris JL, Wilson CJ, Myer VE, Finan PM, Root DE, Roberts TM, Golub T, Flaherty KT, Dummer R, Weber BL, Sellers WR, Schlegel R, Wargo JA, Hahn WC, Garraway LA. Nature. 2010 Dec 16;468(7326):968-72. doi: 10.1038/nature09627 PubMed 21107320.
Backbone
  Vector backbone: pDONR223
  Backbone manufacturer: Invitrogen
  Backbone size w/o insert (bp): 5005
  Vector type: Gateway Donor vector
Growth in bacteria
  Bacterial resistance: Spectinomycin, 50 μg/mL
  Growth temperature: 37°C
  Growth strain: DH5alpha
  Copy number: High Copy
Gene/Insert
  Gene/Insert name: SGK (alt name: serum/glucocorticoid regulated kinase)
  Species: H. sapiens (human)
  Insert size (bp): 1296
  Mutation: F430L
  Entrez Gene: SGK1 (a.k.a. SGK)
  Cloning method: Gateway Cloning
  Sequencing primers: 5′ M13pUC-fwd; 3′ M13rev
Terms and licenses: Academic/Nonprofit Terms; Industry Terms: Not Available to Industry
Depositor comments: The ORF has no Stop codon. This design enables easy recombination into a destination vector to add an epitope tag of choice and Stop codon to the ORF. Do NOT use this plasmid directly for transfections. A set of 4 custom lentiviral vectors is available ( pLX301 (http://www.addgene.org/25895/) , pLX302 (http://www.addgene.org/25896/) , pLX303 (http://www.addgene.org/25897/) , pLX304 (http://www.addgene.org/25890/) ) to be used to express these ORFs in mammalian cells. These plasmids are not included in the kit and must be ordered separately. Addgene QC NGS analysis identified a F430L discrepancy relative to NCBI reference sequence: NP_005618.2.
How to cite: pDONR223-SGK was a gift from William Hahn & David Root (Addgene plasmid # 23708 ; http://n2t.net/addgene:23708 ; RRID:Addgene_23708)
