[The description below was written by a language model from this plasmid's Addgene catalogue record and pLannotate feature annotations shown in this document.]
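Description:
pDONR223-SGK is a Gateway entry clone built by recombining the human SGK1 open reading frame (serum/glucocorticoid regulated kinase, a serine/threonine kinase involved in stress responses, ion channel and transporter regulation, and cell survival) into the Invitrogen pDONR223 donor backbone. It is a purely bacterial shuttle plasmid, replicating at high copy from a ColE1/pUC-type origin and selected with spectinomycin through the aadA (SmR) aminoglycoside adenylyltransferase gene, which sits downstream of a class 1 integron Pc promoter fragment and a remnant of a gentamicin resistance gene. The sequenced record is 4,083 nt, smaller than the empty backbone size listed in the catalogue, which is consistent with the donor vector's exchangeable cassette having been replaced by the shorter ORF during Gateway cloning.

The roughly 1.3 kb SGK1 coding sequence is flanked by two attL sites (annotated by the software as attL3 and attL2), so it can be moved by an LR reaction into any compatible destination vector. No eukaryotic promoter is present. The only nearby promoter is a T7 promoter outside the attL2 site, and rrnB T1 and T2 terminators upstream insulate the insert from read-through transcription. Small lacI and lacZα fragments are backbone remnants. The ORF deliberately lacks a stop codon, allowing a destination vector to supply a C-terminal epitope tag and the stop. For this reason the plasmid is not meant to be transfected directly, and the depositors point to a set of lentiviral pLX destination vectors for mammalian expression. Quality-control sequencing found an F430L difference relative to the NCBI reference protein. The clone belongs to a kinase ORF collection used in a study of resistance to RAF inhibition.
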