Features (pLannotate 1.2.2; 12 found; start..end, strand, type, name):
     34..129     +  protein_bind   attL3: mutant version of attL; recombination site for the Gateway® LR reaction LR Clonase™
    132..1424    +  CDS            SGK1: SGK1_HUMAN - Also known as SGK. Experimental evidence at protein level: Swiss-Prot protein existence level 1. Serine/threonine-protein kinase which is involved in the regulation of a wide variety of ion channels, membrane transporters, cellular enzymes, transcription factors, neuronal excitability, cell growth, proliferation, survival, migration and apoptosis. Plays an important role in cellular stress response. Contributes to regulation of renal Na(+) retention, renal K(+) elimination, salt appetite, gastric acid secretion, intestinal Na(+)/H(+) exchange and nutrient transport, insulin-depend
   1427..1525    -  protein_bind   attL2: mutant version of attL; recombination site for the Gateway® LR reaction LR Clonase™
   1543..1561    -  promoter       T7 promoter: promoter for bacteriophage T7 RNA polymerase
   1751..1774    +  promoter       Pc promoter (fragment): intI1 (promoter lies within the coding sequence); class 1 integron promoter
   1950..2006    +  CDS            GmR (fragment): gentamycin acetyltransferase; aacC1; confers resistance to gentamycin
   2013..2804    +  CDS            SmR: aminoglycoside adenylyltransferase (Murphy, 1985); aadA; confers resistance to spectinomycin and streptomycin
   2897..3485    +  rep_origin     ori: high-copy-number ColE1/pMB1/pBR322/pUC origin of replication
   3668..3760    +  CDS            lacI (fragment): lac repressor; lacI; The lac repressor binds to the lac operator to inhibit transcription in E. coli. This inhibition can be relieved by adding lactose or isopropyl-β-D-thiogalactopyranoside (IPTG).
   3815..3842    -  terminator     rrnB T2 terminator: transcription terminator T2 from the E. coli rrnB gene
   3974..4017    +  terminator     rrnB T1 terminator: Escherichia coli rrnB; transcription terminator T1 from the E. coli rrnB gene
   4064..17      -  CDS            lacZα (fragment) (across the origin): LacZα fragment of β-galactosidase; lacZ fragment
>Addgene plasmid #23708 | pDONR223-SGK | addgene full sequence | sequence record 344993 | Addgene NGS Result
GTAAAACGACGGCCAGTCTTAAGCTCGGGCCCCAAATAATGATTTTATTTTGACTGATAGTGACCTGTTC
GTTGCAACAAATTGATGAGCAATGCTTTTTTATAATGCCAACTTTGTACAAAAAAGTTGGCATGACGGTG
AAAACTGAGGCTGCTAAGGGCACCCTCACTTACTCCAGGATGAGGGGCATGGTGGCAATTCTCATCGCTT
TCATGAAGCAGAGGAGGATGGGTCTGAACGACTTTATTCAGAAGATTGCCAATAACTCCTATGCATGCAA
ACACCCTGAAGTTCAGTCCATCTTGAAGATCTCCCAACCTCAGGAGCCTGAGCTTATGAATGCCAACCCT
TCTCCTCCACCAAGTCCTTCTCAGCAAATCAACCTTGGCCCGTCGTCCAATCCTCATGCTAAACCATCTG
ACTTTCACTTCTTGAAAGTGATCGGAAAGGGCAGTTTTGGAAAGGTTCTTCTAGCAAGACACAAGGCAGA
AGAAGTGTTCTATGCAGTCAAAGTTTTACAGAAGAAAGCAATCCTGAAAAAGAAAGAGGAGAAGCATATT
ATGTCGGAGCGGAATGTTCTGTTGAAGAATGTGAAGCACCCTTTCCTGGTGGGCCTTCACTTCTCTTTCC
AGACTGCTGACAAATTGTACTTTGTCCTAGACTACATTAATGGTGGAGAGTTGTTCTACCATCTCCAGAG
GGAACGCTGCTTCCTGGAACCACGGGCTCGTTTCTATGCTGCTGAAATAGCCAGTGCCTTGGGCTACCTG
CATTCACTGAACATCGTTTATAGAGACTTAAAACCAGAGAATATTTTGCTAGATTCACAGGGACACATTG
TCCTTACTGACTTCGGACTCTGCAAGGAGAACATTGAACACAACAGCACAACATCCACCTTCTGTGGCAC
GCCGGAGTATCTCGCACCTGAGGTGCTTCATAAGCAGCCTTATGACAGGACTGTGGACTGGTGGTGCCTG
GGAGCTGTCTTGTATGAGATGCTGTATGGCCTGCCGCCTTTTTATAGCCGAAACACAGCTGAAATGTACG
ACAACATTCTGAACAAGCCTCTCCAGCTGAAACCAAATATTACAAATTCCGCAAGACACCTCCTGGAGGG
CCTCCTGCAGAAGGACAGGACAAAGCGGCTCGGGGCCAAGGATGACTTCATGGAGATTAAGAGTCATGTC
TTCTTCTCCTTAATTAACTGGGATGATCTCATTAATAAGAAGATTACTCCCCCTTTTAACCCAAATGTGA
GTGGGCCCAACGACCTACGGCACTTTGACCCCGAGTTTACCGAAGAGCCTGTCCCCAACTCCATTGGCAA
GTCCCCTGACAGCGTCCTCGTCACAGCCAGCGTCAAGGAAGCTGCCGAGGCTTTCCTAGGCTTTTCCTAT
GCGCCTCCCACGGACTCTTTACTCTGCCCAACTTTCTTGTACAAAGTTGGCATTATAAGAAAGCATTGCT
TATCAATTTGTTGCAACGAACAGGTCACTATCAGTCAAAATAAAATCATTATTTGCCATCCAGCTGATAT
CCCCTATAGTGAGTCGTATTACATGGTCATAGCTGTTTCCTGGCAGCTCTGGCCCGTGTCTCAAAATCTC
TGATGTTACATTGCACAAGATAAAAATATATCATCATGCCTCCTCTAGACCAGCCAGGACAGAAATGCCT
CGACTTCGCTGCTACCCAAGGTTGCCGGGTGACGCACACCGTGGAAACGGATGAAGGCACGAACCCAGTG
GACATAAGCCTGTTCGGTTCGTAAGCTGTAATGCAAGTAGCGTATGCGCTCACGCAACTGGTCCAGAACC
TTGACCGAACGCAGCGGTGGTAACGGCGCAGTGGCGGTTTTCATGGCTTGTTATGACTGTTTTTTTGGGG
TACAGTCTATGCCTCGGGCATCCAAGCAGCAAGCGCGTTACGCCGTGGGTCGATGTTTGATGTTATGGAG
CAGCAACGATGTTACGCAGCAGGGCAGTCGCCCTAAAACAAAGTTAAACATTATGAGGGAAGCGGTGATC
GCCGAAGTATCGACTCAACTATCAGAGGTAGTTGGCGTCATCGAGCGCCATCTCGAACCGACGTTGCTGG
CCGTACATTTGTACGGCTCCGCAGTGGATGGCGGCCTGAAGCCACACAGTGATATTGATTTGCTGGTTAC
GGTGACCGTAAGGCTTGATGAAACAACGCGGCGAGCTTTGATCAACGACCTTTTGGAAACTTCGGCTTCC
CCTGGAGAGAGCGAGATTCTCCGCGCTGTAGAAGTCACCATTGTTGTGCACGACGACATCATTCCGTGGC
GTTATCCAGCTAAGCGCGAACTGCAATTTGGAGAATGGCAGCGCAATGACATTCTTGCAGGTATCTTCGA
GCCAGCCACGATCGACATTGATCTGGCTATCTTGCTGACAAAAGCAAGAGAACATAGCGTTGCCTTGGTA
GGTCCAGCGGCGGAGGAACTCTTTGATCCGGTTCCTGAACAGGATCTATTTGAGGCGCTAAATGAAACCT
TAACGCTATGGAACTCGCCGCCCGACTGGGCTGGCGATGAGCGAAATGTAGTGCTTACGTTGTCCCGCAT
TTGGTACAGCGCAGTAACCGGCAAAATCGCGCCGAAGGATGTCGCTGCCGACTGGGCAATGGAGCGCCTG
CCGGCCCAGTATCAGCCCGTCATACTTGAAGCTAGACAGGCTTATCTTGGACAAGAAGAAGATCGCTTGG
CCTCGCGCGCAGATCAGTTGGAAGAATTTGTCCACTACGTGAAAGGCGAGATCACCAAGGTAGTCGGCAA
ATAACCCTCGAGCCACCCATGACCAAAATCCCTTAACGTGAGTTACGCGTCGTTCCACTGAGCGTCAGAC
CCCGTAGAAAAGATCAAAGGATCTTCTTGAGATCCTTTTTTTCTGCGCGTAATCTGCTGCTTGCAAACAA
AAAAACCACCGCTACCAGCGGTGGTTTGTTTGCCGGATCAAGAGCTACCAACTCTTTTTCCGAAGGTAAC
TGGCTTCAGCAGAGCGCAGATACCAAATACTGTTCTTCTAGTGTAGCCGTAGTTAGGCCACCACTTCAAG
AACTCTGTAGCACCGCCTACATACCTCGCTCTGCTAATCCTGTTACCAGTGGCTGCTGCCAGTGGCGATA
AGTCGTGTCTTACCGGGTTGGACTCAAGACGATAGTTACCGGATAAGGCGCAGCGGTCGGGCTGAACGGG
GGGTTCGTGCACACAGCCCAGCTTGGAGCGAACGACCTACACCGAACTGAGATACCTACAGCGTGAGCTA
TGAGAAAGCGCCACGCTTCCCGAAGGGAGAAAGGCGGACAGGTATCCGGTAAGCGGCAGGGTCGGAACAG
GAGAGCGCACGAGGGAGCTTCCAGGGGGAAACGCCTGGTATCTTTATAGTCCTGTCGGGTTTCGCCACCT
CTGACTTGAGCGTCGATTTTTGTGATGCTCGTCAGGGGGGCGGAGCCTATGGAAAAACGCCAGCAACGCG
GCCTTTTTACGGTTCCTGGCCTTTTGCTGGCCTTTTGCTCACATGTTCTTTCCTGCGTTATCCCCTGATT
CTGTGGATAACCGTATTACCGCCTTTGAGTGAGCTGATACCGCTCGCCGCAGCCGAACGACCGAGCGCAG
CGAGTCAGTGAGCGAGGAAGCGGAAGAGCGCCCAATACGCAAACCGCCTCTCCCCGCGCGTTGGCCGATT
CATTAATGCAGCTGGCACGACAGGTTTCCCGACTGGAAAGCGGGCAGTGAGCGCAACGCAATTAATACGC
GTACCGCTAGCCAGGAAGAGTTTGTAGAAACGCAAAAAGGCCATCCGTCAGGATGGCCTTCTGCTTAGTT
TGATGCCTGGCAGTTTATGGCGGGCGTCCTGCCCGCCACCCTCCGGGCCGTTGCTTCACAACGTTCAAAT
CCGCTCCCGGCGGATTTGTCCTACTCAGGAGAGCGTTCACCGACAAACAACAGATAAAACGAAAGGCCCA
GTCTTCCGACTGAGCCTTTCGTTTTATTTGATGCCTGGCAGTTCCCTACTCTCGCGTTAACGCTAGCATG
GATGTTTTCCCAGTCACGACGTT
