>Addgene plasmid #23708 | pDONR223-SGK | addgene partial sequence | sequence record 29500 | 23708 with M13pUC-fwd
TAATGATTTTATTTTGACTGATAGTGACCTGTTCGTTGCAACAAATTGATGAGCAATGCTTTTTTATAAT
GCCAACTTTGTACAAAAAAGTTGGCATGACGGTGAAAACTGAGGCTGCTAAGGGCACCCTCACTTACTCC
AGGATGAGGGGCATGGTGGCAATTCTCATCGCTTTCATGAAGCAGAGGAGGATGGGTCTGAACGACTTTA
TTCAGAAGATTGCCAATAACTCCTATGCATGCAAACACCCTGAAGTTCAGTCCATCTTGAAGATCTCCCA
ACCTCAGGAGCCTGAGCTTATGAATGCCAACCCTTCTCCTCCACCAAGTCCTTCTCAGCAAATCAACCTT
GGCCCGTCGTCCAATCCTCATGCTAAACCATCTGACTTTCACTTCTTGAAAGTGATCGGAAAGGGCAGTT
TTGGAAAGGTTCTTCTAGCAAGACACAAGGCAGAAGAAGTGTTCTATGCAGTCAAAGTTTTACAGAAGAA
AGCAATCCTGAAAAAGAAAGAGGAGAAGCATATTATGTCGGAGCGGAATGTTCTGTTGAAGAATGTGAAG
CACCCTTTCCTGGTGGGCCTTCACTTCTCTTTCCAGACTGCTGACAAATTGTACTTTGTCCTAGACTACA
TTAATGGTGGAGAGT
