>Addgene plasmid #23708 | pDONR223-SGK | analyzer sequence | sequence record 11163
ATGACGGTGAAAACTGAGGCTGCTAAGGGCACCCTCACTTACTCCAGGATGAGGGGCATGGTGGCAATTC
TCATCGCTTTCATGAAGCAGAGGAGGATGGGTCTGAACGACTTTATTCAGAAGATTGCCAATAACTCCTA
TGCATGCAAACACCCTGAAGTTCAGTCCATCTTGAAGATCTCCCAACCTCAGGAGCCTGAGCTTATGAAT
GCCAACCCTTCTCCTCCACCAAGTCCTTCTCAGCAAATCAACCTTGGCCCGTCGTCCAATCCTCATGCTA
AACCATCTGACTTTCACTTCTTGAAAGTGATCGGAAAGGGCAGTTTTGGAAAGGTTCTTCTAGCAAGACA
CAAGGCAGAAGAAGTGTTCTATGCAGTCAAAGTTTTACAGAAGAAAGCAATCCTGAAAAAGAAAGAGGAG
AAGCATATTATGTCGGAGCGGAATGTTCTGTTGAAGAATGTGAAGCACCCTTTCCTGGTGGGCCTTCACT
TCTCTTTCCAGACTGCTGACAAATTGTACTTTGTCCTAGACTACATTAATGGTGGAGAGTTGTTCTACCA
TCTCCAGAGGGAACGCTGCTTCCTGGAACCACGGGCTCGTTTCTATGCTGCTGAAATAGCCAGTGCCTTG
GGCTACCTGCATTCACTGAACATCGTTTATAGAGACTTAAAACCAGAGAATATTTTGCTAGATTCACAGG
GACACATTGTCCTTACTGACTTCGGACTCTGCAAGGAGAACATTGAACACAACAGCACAACATCCACCTT
CTGTGGCACGCCGGAGTATCTCGCACCTGAGGTGCTTCATAAGCAGCCTTATGACAGGACTGTGGACTGG
TGGTGCCTGGGAGCTGTCTTGTATGAGATGCTGTATGGCCTGCCGCCTTTTTATAGCCGAAACACAGCTG
AAATGTACGACAACATTCTGAACAAGCCTCTCCAGCTGAAACCAAATATTACAAATTCCGCAAGACACCT
CCTGGAGGGCCTCCTGCAGAAGGACAGGACAAAGCGGCTCGGGGCCAAGGATGACTTCATGGAGATTAAG
AGTCATGTCTTCTTCTCCTTAATTAACTGGGATGATCTCATTAATAAGAAGATTACTCCCCCTTTTAACC
CAAATGTGAGTGGGCCCAACGACCTACGGCACTTTGACCCCGAGTTTACCGAAGAGCCTGTCCCCAACTC
CATTGGCAAGTCCCCTGACAGCGTCCTCGTCACAGCCAGCGTCAAGGAAGCTGCCGAGGCTTTCCTAGGC
TTTTCCTATGCGCCTCCCACGGACTCTTTCCTCTGA
